Addgene plasmid #14767: pSicoR human Drosha2
Depositing lab: Tyler Jacks. Depositing organization: Massachusetts Institute of Technology. Publication: Impaired microRNA processing enhances cellular transformation and tumorigenesis. Kumar MS, Lu J, Mercer KL, Golub TR, Jacks T. Nat Genet. 2007 May;39(5):673-7. doi: 10.1038/ng2003. PubMed 17401365.
Backbone
  Vector backbone: pSicoR PGK puro
  Backbone size w/o insert (bp): 7700
  Vector type: Mammalian Expression, Lentiviral, RNAi, Cre/Lox
  Selectable markers: Puromycin
Growth in bacteria
  Bacterial resistance: Ampicillin, 100 μg/mL
  Growth temperature: 37°C
  Growth strain: Stbl3
  Copy number: High Copy
Gene/Insert
  Gene/Insert name: Drosha shRNA (alt names: Drosha; Rnasen)
  Species: H. sapiens (human)
  Entrez Gene: DROSHA (a.k.a. ETOHI2, HSA242976, RANSE3L, RN3, RNASE3L, RNASEN)
  Cloning method: Restriction Enzyme
  Sequencing primers: 5′ mU6-F
Terms and licenses: Academic/Nonprofit Terms; Industry Terms: Not Available to Industry
Depositor comments: shRNA sequence: TGAAGCTCTT TGGTGAATAA TTCAAGAGAT TATTCACCAA AGAGCTTCTT TTTTC
How to cite: pSicoR human Drosha2 was a gift from Tyler Jacks (Addgene plasmid # 14767 ; http://n2t.net/addgene:14767 ; RRID:Addgene_14767)
