[The description below was written by a language model from this plasmid's Addgene catalogue record.]
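Description:
pSicoR human Drosha2 is a lentiviral RNAi vector built on the pSicoR PGK puro backbone (about 7.7 kb without insert) and designed to knock down human DROSHA (also known as RNASEN), the nuclear RNase III enzyme that carries out the first cleavage step in microRNA biogenesis. The insert is a short hairpin RNA cassette targeting the human transcript, introduced by restriction cloning. The "2" in the name suggests it is one of several hairpins against this gene, although the record does not say so. The promoter is not listed as a field, but the recommended sequencing primer anneals in a mouse U6 promoter, consistent with a Pol III-driven hairpin as is standard for this vector family. No feature table is provided, so the exact arrangement of elements cannot be confirmed from the record.

The plasmid is classified as a Cre/Lox vector. In the pSicoR ("stable RNA interference, conditional, reversible") design, the hairpin is expressed constitutively after integration, and loxP sites allow Cre recombinase to excise the expression cassette and so switch the knockdown off. As the backbone name indicates, a PGK promoter-driven puromycin resistance gene permits selection of transduced mammalian cells. In bacteria the plasmid is maintained at high copy under ampicillin selection, in a recombination-deficient strain of the kind commonly used to stabilise lentiviral repeat sequences.

The construct is used to produce lentiviral particles for stable, reversible depletion of Drosha in human cells. It was deposited in connection with work showing that impaired microRNA processing enhances cellular transformation and tumorigenesis.
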