>Addgene plasmid #14767 | pSicoR human Drosha2 | addgene partial sequence | sequence record 21330 | mU6-F 5'-ATATCCCTTGGAGAAAAGCCTT-3'
GAAGCTCTTTGGTGAATAATTCAAGAGATTATTCACCAAAGAGCTTCTTTTTTCTCGAGTACTAGGATCC
ATTAGGCGGCCGAATTCGTCGACCTCGAAATTCTACCGGGTAGGGGAGGCGCTTTTCCCAAGGCAGTCTG
GAGCATGCGCTTTAGCAGCCCCGCTGGGCACTTGGCGCTACACAAGTGGCCTCTGGCCTCGCACACATTC
CACATCCACCGGTAGGCGCCAACCGGCTCCGTTCTTTGGTGGCCCCTTCGCGCCACCTTCTACTCCTCCC
CTAGTCAGGAAGTTCCCCCCCGCCCCGCAGCTCGCGTCGTGCAGGACGTGACAAATGGAAGTAGCACGTC
TCACTAGTCTCGTGCAGATGGACAGCACCGCTGAGCAATGGAAGCGGGTAGGCCTTTGGGGCAGCGGCCA
ATAGCAGCTTTGCTCCTTCGCTTTCTGGGCTCAGAGGCTGGGAAGGGGTGGGTCCGGGGGCGGGCTCAGG
GGCGGGCTCAGGGGCGGGGCGGGCGCCCGAAGGTCCTCCGGAGGCCCGGCATTCTGCACGCTTCAAAAGC
GCACGTCTGCCGCGCTGTTCTCCTCTTCCTCATCTCCGGGCCTTTCGACCTGCATCCATCTAGATCTCGA
TCGAGCAGCTGAAGCTTACCATGACCGAGTACAAGCCCACGGTGCGCCTCGCCACCCGCGACGACGTCCC
CAGGGCCGTACGCACCCTCGCCGCCGCGTTCGCCGACTACCCCGCCACGCGCCACACCGTCGATCCGGAC
CGCCACATCGAGCGGGTCACCGAGCTGCAAGAACTCTTCCTCACGCGCGTCGGGCTCGACATCGGCAAGG
TGTGGGTCGCGGACGACGGCGCCGCGGTGGCGGTCTGGACCACGCCGGAGAGCGTCGAAGCGGGGGGCGG
TGTTCGCCGAGATCGGGCCGCGCATGGCCGA
